>Addgene plasmid #153878 | pGBW-m4046299 | addgene full sequence | sequence record 300422 | Ginkgo NGS Result
GTAAAATAGCGCTCTCGCGTTGCATTTCTGTTCTGTAAAAATGCAGCTCAGATTCTTTGTTTGAAAAATT
AGCGCTCTCGCGTTGCATTTTTGTTTTACAAAAATGAAGCACAGATTCTTCGTTGGTAAAATAGCGCTTT
CGCGTTGCATTTCTGTTCTGTAAAAATGCAGCTCAGATTCTTTGTTTGAAAAATTAGCGCTCTCGCGTTG
CATTTTTGTTCTACAAAATGAAGCACAGATGCTTCGTTACTCGGGTAATAACTGATATAATTAAATTGAA
GCTCTAATTTGTGAGTTTAGTATACATGCATTTACTTATAATACAGTTTTTTAGTTTTGCTGGCCGCATC
TTCTCAAATATGCTTCCCAGCCTGCTTTTCTGTAACGTTCACCCTCTACCTTAGCATCCCTTCCCTTTGC
AAATAGTCCTCTTCCAACAATAATAATGTCAGATCCTGTAGAAACCACATCATCCACGGTTCTATACTGT
TGACCCAATGCATCTCCCTTGTCATCTAAACCCACACCGGGTGTCATAATCAACCAATCGTAACCTTCAT
CTCTTCCACCCATGTCTCTTTGAGCAATAAAGCCGATAACAAAATCTTTGTCGCTCTTCGCAATGTCAAC
AGTACCCTTAGTATATTCTCCAGTAGATAGGGAGCCCTTGCATGACAATTCTGCTAACATCAAAAGGCCT
CTAGGTTCCTTTGTTACTTCTTCTGCCGCCTGCTTCAAACCGCTAACAATACCTGGGCCCACCACACCGT
GTGCATTCGTAATGTCTGCCCATTCTGCTATTCTGTATACACCCGCAGAGTACTGCAATTTGACTGTATT
ACCAATGTCAGCAAATTTTCTGTCCTCGAAGAGTAAAAAATTGTACTTGGCGGATAATGCCTTTAGCGGC
TTAACTGTGCCCTCCATGGAAAAATCAGTCAAGATATCCACATGTGTTTTTAGTAAACAAATTTTGGGAC
CTAATGCTTCAACTAACTCCAGTAATTCCTTGGTGGTACGAACATCCAATGAAGCACACAAGTTTGTTTG
CTTTTCGTGCATGATATTAAATAGCTTGGCAGCAACAGGACTAGGATGAGTAGCAGCACGTTCCTTATAT
GTAGCTTTCGACATGATTTATCTTCGTTTCCTGCACGTTTTTGTTCTGTGCAGTTGGGTTAAGAATACTG
GGCAATTTCATGTTTCTTCAACACTACATATGCGTATATATACCAATCTAAGTCTGTGCTCCTTCCTTCG
TTCTTCCTTCTGTTCGGAGATTACCGAATCAAAAAAATTTCAAGGAAACCGTGTACTGCAGTGCACTAGT
GGTTCGGCGGCCGCTTTGTACAGAAAAAAAAGAAAAATTTGAAATATAAATAACGTTCTTAATACTAACA
TAACTATTAAAAAAAATAAATAGGGACCTAGACTTCAGGTTGTCTAACTCCTTCCTTTTCGGTTAGAGCG
GATGTGGGAGGAGGGCGTGAATGTAAGCGTGACATAACTAATTACATGATATCGACAAAGGAAAAGGGGC
CTGTTTAATGATGGTGATGATGGTGAGAACCTCTCGGCACGAGCGTGTAGTGCAATTTAACACCCTTCAA
TACAGGTTCAGAGTCGTCTTCATCGAACTTGCAACAAGAACCGCAGCTGCAACAACCCTTTAAACAAGAA
CAACATGAGGTCATACAGCACAACATGATGGTCACCATAACAATAGCAATCAGCCCTGCGATAAAACCCA
ACCAGATGTACCACGGCCATTTAATGTATTGTTCGTACTTACCTAGTTCTTGGAGATCAATCAATGACTC
GTTCAAGTTCTTGGCAACCTCATTTAACCTGTCTATTTCCTTTTGAATGTTAACCACGGAAGCGTTAATG
CCAGATATGTCACCTAGATCAACGTCAGGGGAGGTGTGATTCTTAAAGTATTTATCCAATTCTTCCTTGA
AGGAATCTAATTCTGGTTGGAGTGGATCATAAACGGTGTTGTTGACAATACCGATGACAACGTCACAATT
ACCGGATACGAAGGTGTTGTCAGTAGTAATAATTTGGGGCTCGTAGAAGTTTCTTTGTGTGACGAACCAG
TGAGTACCATTAGAAACGAAAACACCTTCTCTTGGGAAGTGAGCTTTACCATCGTGACAGATGGCAGGAG
CTGTAGTGAAGTTCTTTTCCTGAGCCGGCACGTAAGTAACATGCAAAAAGACGACACCGTGCGGGGCAGA
TTGGGGAAAGGACATCAAATGATAACCTTTACCACAGAAGTCAACACGCTTAGACTGACCTAGGACACAT
TCACTCATCTTGGTCGCGGCTAAATTAGCACTAGCTCTAATTTCAGCAGCGCGGATAAGTTGTTGAGTAA
CGTAGGTTTGTAGCGATTGCAATCTTCCGGTGATCAATCTATCGATTTGTACTTCGGCCTCAACCTTATC
CAACCTAGATAAGATATCGTTGAGTACGGAAGAAATGGCCCCGAAGTTAGAGGACAACTGTTTTACGAGG
GTGTTCAAAGCTTGAGCATTCTGGTTAACAACGTCTTGTAGTTTACCAAGCGCCGAAGCAGTCGAGGACA
AAGAGTCTTGAATCTTACCAATGGCCGAGTTGAATTGATTAGCGATTAGCTTTTGGTTTTCATACAGAAC
GTTTTGAGTAACTCCTATCCCGTTGAATCTGTAAGCCATTTGCATAGCAAATGGGATTTGCAATGCAGCA
CCAGCACCAAATGTCCAACCAGAAGTAATCGTCCCAGCCAAGAGCGCTGAGGTATATTGAGCGATCATTT
CATCAGTCAATAGTGGGGGCAACACGGTAAGACCATTGAACTTCTGCGCACATATCAAGTCTCGGGCTGC
AATGTCACCCAAGCAATCGCCATATTGCTTGATGAATCCAGCGTCGGCTAACGTAACTTTATTAAATAAT
AAATCTTCGATAAACGATCTCTTGGATGGCTTTGATGGATCTGGCAAGATTTGGCTAAAGTTGAAACCGC
CGAAATCCTTAATGGGTGGGGTCTTGTAGATTTGCTTGACTTGGGCAAATACTTCCTGGGTGTTTTTGTC
TTGTTCGACAGCAATACCCGTAAGAGCACGGTTCAATTGTGTGCAGAAGGAACCGTATTGTAACAACAAA
TTAGAACACTCAGTAGAGTCACCACAGATATACATTGTACAATCCACTGAGGTCTTTGTCATAGAGACAG
GTAAGATTTCAGTAGTAACAGAAATAGTGAAATTAGTTGGTATAGCAATAGAATTGTTACTGTATGCGAC
TGAGTTTTCGGCACCTAGGCTCATGGTGTATGCAATGATACTTTGTGAAGCAACACTTCTAGCTCTTCTT
GGTGAATTAGTCTGTGTTTGGTAGGATGCACAGATTCCGGCACCAATTGGAATGTCACATTCATAGGAGT
TGTTGACATGCTCAGCACCTATCAAACAACCAGCTCTTGTTTGGAAAACATTAGAACCAGTAGAGTAGAC
TCTCCAAGTAGGGGTTAGTTGGTCAGCGTGGATAGCAACTGGCACTTCCGTACAGTTGACGTCTTGGTAT
AAAACGGCGACCTGATTAGAAGTGTTGGTTCCAGGGGTAATAACGCTAACACCACCAAAGGAACATGGAG
TGATGTCCAAAATTTCCAAAGTTTGAGGATCCCGGACCGCATCGGTCGTATCTGCAATATCTCTACCGAA
TTGTTGGAATGGCAGGAACTTCTTGTTGGATTCGGTCAATACGCCAGTACCAGTAAGACCATTGAAATTG
AAGTTGACACACTTATTTTTAACCAAGTTCGTGGACTTTTTGGGACCGCAGACTGTAGCTGGGGCATGCA
ATAGTTCAAAAGACAGGACAACAACTCTATATGGTTGGTAACCAACTCCGTTGGTTGGCTGAAAACCGTA
AGATTGTAAGGGGAAGTAACAGTTAAAACCTTCGACCCCATTACAAGGAGTAGAACCAGCTTGATAAATC
TCGGTACTTATGTCTCTTTCGAAAGGTTTCAAATTAGACTTACGAAATAGGCGGTACAAATAGTTATAGT
TCCCACCAACCTTCGAATCCAAGTTGTTGCTATTCCAAGCGATCACGCAACCGGTGAAGTCGTCTGGCAA
TTTGTAGTTGTAATCAGCAATCTTACCGGTTTGACCTGGCGCGATTTGTCTTACTTCATCGCCTCTAATG
ACAAAGGAGTCTGCGTAAACATTAGTGAAGCATAAGTCGTTAAGCTTGGTTGGCGAAACCCCGTAACATT
TGAAAGTAGAGAAGGAAGCACTGTTATATAGTACAGAGTAATCTGCCACACAATTGGAGATTCTCTTACG
GTTCCAAGCGTACACAGAAGCAAACCTTGTGGCATTAAAAACCTCACCGAATGGACACAAGTTGGTGATA
TTTGGGAATCTGACTATTGATTCAGTTGGTTGAACTCTAAAGTTGCTAGTTTGGTATATACCCTTTTCAA
CTGTGAAAGATTTTAGGGTGCACTTAGTTTCGCTCAATGGATCCAAAGCACAGTCTACAGCATCGGTAAT
TGTCCCGTTTTCATTGTACTTGAGCAGAAAGGTTCTTGGCTGCAAATAACCGACATAGTAGGCAGCAGCA
CCCGCAGTCCATCCAGACGAGGAGTCACCAGGAGTTAAATATGATCGGTGTAAGGCTAGCAAAGTTTGAA
ATCTCGTAATGTTGATACCAATCGGCAAATCAACGAGTGGTTCCAAAGCAGAGAAACCCTGAGGTAAATC
TCTAACTAGGTTAATTGGTGTGTGCTTAGAGTAGATCTTAAAGTAACCGTCGATATTTTTGAAGACAAAT
TCTCTCAAGTTCTTGAAGTTGCCTTGCTTACCCTCCAAATCCATCAGGAAAGGTTGACTGACGTATTCGA
AGGTACAGTTGTTAGCACTTGAATAAACCCGAAATTCGGATTCCATCCAGCTTTTATTATTCTTATGGTA
ATAAACACCCAAAAACGGGTCGTTACAGAATTGGAACTCACAGACTTTAATTACAACATTAGTAGCGTTG
TTGACAATTAACAAAGATTGAGTCTTGGAATCAAGCGTGGTTCCAAAGATCCAACCTCTAATGATGTTAG
ACTTTTCTGTGGAAGCGAAGTAGACACCGTCATTGAATGGCAACACTGGGTTATCGAACCTCTTAGTACC
ATTGGTACCAGAAACGTGTATGGCGTGAAACCAAGTAACGTTTGAAAAGAATGGCAAGAACAAATCTTGG
GTACTATGTAAAACCGAAGAACGAAATACTTTGTCGGGGTAATAGACGCCTCTGGTGAAAGAGTTAGTGT
ATGCTGGAGGTAGCTGCGTGCGAGTTGTCAGATTAACGCATTGGGAGCTCACCAATGGAAGCAAAACTAA
AAAGACGAACATTATAGTTTTTTCTCCTTGACGTTAAAGTATAGAGGTATATTAACAATTTTTTGTTGAT
ACTTTTATGACATTTGAATAAGAAGTAATACAAACTGAAAATGTTGAAAGTATTAGTTAAAGTGGTTATG
CAGCTTTTCCATTTATATATCTGTTAATAGATCAAAAATCATCGCTTCGCTGATTAATTACCCCAGAAAT
AAGGCTAAAAAACTAATCGCATTATCATCCTATGGTTGTTAATTTGATTCGTTAATTTGAAGGTTTGTGG
GGCCAGGTTACTGCCAATTTTTCCTCTTCATAACCATAAAAGCTAGTATTGTAGAATCTTTATTGTTCGG
AGCAGTGCGGCGCGAGGCACATCTGCGTTTCAGGAACGCGACCGGTGAAGACGAGGACGCACGGAGGAGA
GTCTTCCGTCGGAGGGCTGTCGCCCGCTCGGCGGCTTCTAATCCGTACTTCAATATAGCAAGCGGCCGCT
CTAACTGACCATTTAAATCATACCTGACCTCCATAGCAGAAAGTCAAAAGCCTCCGACCGGAGGCTTTTG
ACTTGATCGGCACGTAAGAGGTTCCAACTTTCACCATAATGAAATAAGATCACTACCGGGCGTATTTTTT
GAGTTATCGAGATTTTCAGGAGCTAAGGAAGCTAAAATGAGTATTCAACATTTCCGTGTCGCCCTTATTC
CCTTTTTTGCGGCATTTTGCCTTCCTGTTTTTGCTCACCCAGAAACGCTGGTGAAAGTAAAAGATGCTGA
AGATCAGTTGGGTGCACGAGTGGGTTACATCGAACTGGATCTCAACAGCGGTAAGATCCTTGAGAGTTTA
CGCCCCGAAGAACGTTTTCCAATGATGAGCACTTTTAAAGTTCTGCTATGTGGCGCGGTATTATCCCGTA
TTGACGCCGGGCAAGAGCAACTCGGTCGCCGCATACACTATTCTCAGAATGACTTGGTTGAGTACTCACC
AGTCACAGAAAAGCATCTCACGGATGGCATGACAGTAAGAGAATTATGCAGTGCTGCCATAACCATGAGT
GATAACACTGCGGCCAACTTACTTCTGGCAACGATCGGAGGACCGAAGGAGCTAACCGCTTTTTTGCACA
ACATGGGGGATCATGTAACTCGCCTTGATCGTTGGGAACCGGAGCTGAATGAAGCCATACCAAACGACGA
GCGTGACACCACGATGCCTGTAGCAATGGCAACAACGTTGCGCAAACTATTAACTGGCGAACTACTTACT
CTAGCTTCCCGGCAACAATTAATAGACTGGATGGAGGCGGATAAAGTTGCAGGATCACTTCTGCGCTCGG
CCCTCCCGGCTGGCTGGTTTATTGCTGATAAATCTGGAGCCGGTGAGCGTGGGTCTCGCGGTATCATTGC
AGCACTGGGGCCAGATGGTAAGCCCTCCCGCATCGTAGTTATCTACACGACGGGGAGTCAGGCAACTATG
GATGAACGAAATAGACAGATCGCTGAGATAGGTGCCTCACTGATTAAGCATTGGTAAGTGACCAAACAGG
AAAAAACCGCCCTTAACATGGCCCGCTTTATCAGAAGCCAGACATTAACGCTTCTGGAGAAACTCAACGA
GCTGGACGCGGATGAACAGGCAGACATCTGTGAATCGCTTCACGACCACGCTGATGAGCTTTACCGCAGC
TGCCTCGCGCGTTTCGGTGATGACGGTGAAAACCTCTGATGAGGGCCCAAATGTAATCACCTGGCTCACC
TTCGGGTGGGCCTTTCTGCGTTGCTGGCGTTTTTCCATAGGCTCCGCCCCCCTGACGAGCATCACAAAAA
TCGATGCTCAAGTCAGAGGTGGCGAAACCCGACAGGACTATAAAGATACCAGGCGTTTACCCCTGGAAGC
TCCCTCGTGCGCTCTCCTGTTCCGACCCTGCCGCTTACCGGATACCTGTCCGCCTTTCTCCCTTCGGGAA
GCGTGGCGCTTTCTCATAGCTCACGCTGTAGGTATCTCAGTTCGGTGTAGGTCGTTCGCTCCAAGCTGGG
CTGTGTGCACGAACCCCCCGTTCAGCCCGACCGCTGCGCCTTATCCGGTAACTATCGTCTTGAGTCCAAC
CCGGTAAGACACGACTTATCGCCACTGGCAGCAGCCACTGGTAACAGGATTAGCAGAGCGAGGTATGTAG
GCGGTGCTACAGAGTTCTTGAAGTGGTGGCCTAACTACGGCTACACTAGAAGAACAGTATTTGGTATCTG
CGCTCTGCTGAAGCCAGTTACCTCGGAAAAAGAGTTGGTAGCTCTTGATCCGGCAAACAAACCACCGCTG
GTAGCGGTGGTTTTTTTGTTTGCAAGCAGCAGATTACGCGCAGAAAAAAAGGATCTCAAGAAGATCCTTT
GATTTTCTACCGAAGAAAGGCCCACCCGTGAAGGTGAGCCAGTGAGTTGATTGCAGTCCAGTTACGCTGG
AGTCAAGCTTGTAACACGCGGCCGCTCGGGAAGTTCCTATTCTCTAGCTAGAAAGTATAGGAACTTCAGA
GCGCTTTTGAAAACCAAAAGCGCTCTGATGACGCACTTTCAAAAAACCAAAAACGCACCGGACTGTAACG
AGCTACTAAAATATTGCGAATACCGCTTCCACAAACATTGCTCAAAAGTATCTCTTTGCTATATATCTCT
GTGCTATATCCCTATATAACCTACCCATCCACCTTTCGCTCCTTGAACTTGCATCTAAACTCGACCTCTA
CATTTTTTATGTTTATCTCTAGTATTACTCTTTAGACAAAAAAATTGTAGTAAGAACTATTCATAGAGTG
AATCGAAAACAATACGAAAATGTAAACATTTCCTATACGTAGTATATAGAGACAAAATAGAAGAAACCGT
TCATAATTTTCTGACCAATGAAGAATCATCAACGCTATCACTTTCTGTTCACAAAGTATGCGCAATCCAC
ATCGGTATAGAATATAATCGGGGATGCCTTTATCTTGAAAAAATGCACCCGCAGCTTCGCTAGTAATCAG
TAAACGCGGGAAGTGGAGTCAGGCTTTTTTTATGGAAGAGAAAATAGACACCAAAGTAGCCTTCTTCTAA
CCTTAACGGACCTACAGTGCAAAAAGTTATCAAGAGACTGCATTATAGAGCGCACAAAGGAGAAAAAAAG
TAATCTAAGATGCTTTGTTAGAAAAATAGCGCTCTCGGGATGCATTTTTGTAGAACAAAAAAGAAGTATA
GATTCTTTGTTG
Features (pLannotate 1.2.2; 13 found; start..end, strand, type, name):
    331..1134    -  CDS            URA3: orotidine-5'-phosphate decarboxylase, required for uracil biosynthesis; S. cerevisiae URA3; yeast auxotrophic marker, counterselectable with 5-fluoroorotic acid (5-FOA)
   1135..1311    -  promoter       URA3 promoter (fragment): S. cerevisiae URA3
   1347..1519    -  terminator     CYC1 terminator (fragment): S. cerevisiae CYC1; transcription terminator for CYC1
   1584..5402    -  CDS            S: SPIKE_SARS2 - Experimental evidence at protein level: Swiss-Prot protein existence level 1. [Spike glycoprotein]: May down-regulate host tetherin (BST2) by lysosomal degradation, thereby counteracting its antiviral activity. From Severe acute respiratory syndrome coronavirus 2 (2019-nCoV) (SARS-CoV-2).
   5414..5855    -  promoter       GAL1 promoter: S. cerevisiae GAL1; inducible promoter, regulated by Gal4
   5922..5953    +  terminator     tonB terminator: bidirectional E. coli tonB-P14 transcription terminator
   5954..6056    +  promoter       cat promoter: promoter of the E. coli cat gene encoding chloramphenicol acetyltransferase
   6057..6917    +  CDS            AmpR: β-lactamase; bla; confers resistance to ampicillin, carbenicillin, and related antibiotics
   6918..7109    +  CDS            rop: Rop protein, which maintains plasmids at low copy number; rop
   7133..7160    +  terminator     T7Te terminator: phage T7 early transcription terminator
   7172..7759    -  rep_origin     ori: high-copy-number ColE1/pMB1/pBR322/pUC origin of replication
   7781..7810    -  terminator     T3Te terminator: phage T3 early transcription terminator
   7888..248     +  rep_origin     2μ ori (across the origin): yeast 2μ plasmid origin of replication
