[The description below was written by a language model from this plasmid's Addgene catalogue record and pLannotate feature annotations shown in this document.]
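Description:
pGBW-m4046299 is an E. coli–yeast shuttle plasmid for galactose-inducible expression of the SARS-CoV-2 spike (S) surface glycoprotein in Saccharomyces cerevisiae. The sequenced record is about 8.6 kb. In bacteria it is maintained through a ColE1/pUC-type origin and selected with ampicillin via a β-lactamase gene, which the annotation places downstream of a cat promoter. A short rop annotation directly follows AmpR, although the catalogue lists the plasmid as high copy. The bacterial module is flanked by the tonB, T7Te and T3Te transcription terminators, which insulate it from neighbouring transcription units. In yeast, the 2μ origin supports multicopy episomal replication. URA3, with a fragment of its own promoter, provides uracil-prototrophy selection in ura3 hosts and can be counterselected with 5-FOA.

The payload is the wild-type spike coding sequence of roughly 3.8 kb. It was made by gene synthesis against the NCBI reference gene and sits between the GAL1 promoter and a CYC1 terminator fragment. GAL1 is regulated by Gal4, so expression is switched on by galactose and kept low in glucose, which is useful for a large viral glycoprotein that may burden the host. The catalogue entry describes a backbone-encoded C-terminal thrombin cleavage site followed by a 6xHis tag, which would permit metal-affinity purification and later tag removal. These elements are not separately annotated in the feature table. The depositor comments mention a NotI site associated with the synthesis, but the cloning method is otherwise unrecorded. The plasmid is intended for producing and purifying spike protein in yeast.
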