Addgene plasmid #153878: pGBW-m4046299
Purpose: Yeast expression plasmid for SARS-CoV-2 S (surface glycoprotein)
Depositing lab: Ginkgo Bioworks & Benjie Chen. Depositing organization: Ginkgo Bioworks.
Backbone
  Vector backbone: AmpR; 2u URA3
  Backbone size w/o insert (bp): 4078
  Vector type: Yeast Expression
  Selectable markers: URA3
Growth in bacteria
  Bacterial resistance: Ampicillin, 100 μg/mL
  Growth temperature: 37°C
  Growth strain: DH5alpha
  Copy number: High Copy
Gene/Insert
  Gene/Insert name: SARS-CoV-2 S (surface glycoprotein) (alt names: Spike protein; S protein)
  Species: Severe acute respiratory syndrome coronavirus 2
  Insert size (bp): 3815
  Mutation: wt
  Entrez Gene: S (a.k.a. GU280_gp02, spike glycoprotein)
  Promoter: pGAL1
  Tag / fusion protein: Cleavable thrombin;6xHIS (C terminal on backbone)
  Cloning method: Unknown
Resource information
  A portion of this plasmid was derived from a plasmid made by: GinkgoBioworks
Depositor comments: NCBI reference sequence: 43740568. Created by gene synthesis with Not1 site.
How to cite: pGBW-m4046299 was a gift from Ginkgo Bioworks & Benjie Chen (Addgene plasmid # 153878 ; http://n2t.net/addgene:153878 ; RRID:Addgene_153878)
